>Addgene plasmid #61783 | psiCHECK-2-Mapk12-3'UTR | addgene partial sequence | sequence record 105706 | HSV-TK-proF 5'-CCAGGTCCACTTCGCATATT-3'
GAACACCGAGCGACCCTGCAGCGACCCGCTTAAAAGCTTGGCATTCCGGTACTGTTGGTAAAGCCACCAT
GGCCGATGCTAAGAACATTAAGAAGGGCCCTGCTCCCTTCTACCCTCTGGAGGATGGCACCGCTGGCGAG
CAGCTGCACAAGGCCATGAAGAGGTATGCCCTGGTGCCTGGCACCATTGCCTTCACCGATGCCCACATTG
AGGTGGACATCACCTATGCCGAGTACTTCGAGATGTCTGTGCGCCTGGCCGAGGCCATGAAGAGGTACGG
CCTGAACACCAACCACCGCATCGTGGTGTGCTCTGAGAACTCTCTGCAGTTCTTCATGCCAGTGCTGGGC
GCCCTGTTCATCGGAGTGGCCGTGGCCCCTGCTAACGACATTTACAACGAGCGCGAGCTGCTGAACAGCA
TGGGCATTTCTCAGCCTACCGTGGTGTTCGTGTCTAAGAAGGGCCTGCAGAAGATCCTGAACGTGCAGAA
GAAGCTGCCTATCATCCAGAAGATCATCATCATGGACTCTAAGACCGACTACCAGGGCTTCCAGAGCATG
TACACATTCGTGACATCTCATCTGCCTCCTGGCTTCAACGAGTACGACTTCGTGCCAGAGTCTTTCGACA
GGGACAAAACCATTGCCCTGATCATGAACAGCTCTGGGTCTACCGGCCTGCCTAAGGGCGTGGCCCTGCC
TCATCGCACCGCCTGTGTGCGCTTCTCTCACGCCCGCGACCCTATTTTCGGCAACCAGATCATCCCCGAC
ACCGCTATTCTGAGCGTGGTGCCATTCCACCACGGCTTCGGCATGTTCACCACCCTGGGCTACCTGATTT
GCGGCTTTCGGGTGGTGCTGATGTACCGCTTCGAGGAGGAGCTGTTCCTGCGCAGCCTGCAAGACTACAA
AATTCAGTCTGCCCTGCTGGTGCCAACCCTGTTCAGCTTCTTCGCTAAGAGCACCCTGATCGACAAGTAC
GACCTGTCTAACCTGCACGAGATTGCCTCTGGCGGCGCCCCACTGTCTAAGGAGGTGGGCGAAGCCGTGG
CCAAGCGCTTTCATCTGCCAGGCATCCGCCAGGGCTACGGCCTGACCGAGACAACCAGCGCCATTCTGAT
TACC
