>Addgene plasmid #61783 | psiCHECK-2-Mapk12-3'UTR | addgene partial sequence | sequence record 105708 | psiCHECK2-R 5'-CGAGGTCCGAAGACTCATTT-3'
AACCAACACACAGATGTAATGAAAATAAAGATATTTTATTGCGGCCAGCGGCCGCTGGGAGATCTACAAA
AGGGTTTATTTGCCCCCAGCCACTTAGGCAACACCAAATGGCTGGTTCGAATTCCAGGCTAAGGGTGTAA
GAGAATCCACCCACTTCCAGAAGAGATGATGTCCCTGAGTCAGTGTCCCCAAAACCTCTGTCTCATTCCG
TCTCAGGAGTTGGCCTTGGCATTGTCCAGAGCGAGCAGAGCTCAGGTCTGGCACTTGTCTCCTAAGCTCT
GCTCACTCTGAAGCTTTTTCACGAATACTGATTTCATGTACAACTCCAGAATTCAAAGGCTAGTCCCATG
TTGGGTAGGGGTCTTGGACAGAAAGCTTAGATGTTCTTCCAGGGTCATCTGGGGCACTCGAAAGCCGAAG
AACAGGTTTGGAGATGGAGGGTTCATGATTCAAGGGTCTACACAGCATGTCCAGGTGGAAGACTTGGGAT
ACAAGCTCCAGGCACTGTCGGGGTGTTAACCAGGATTCCTTTTCCAGAGAAGGGAAGCCAAGGTGCCGTG
AAGCTCCGAGCCAACCTCCTTTGGATACCCCCCAAACCACCCAGAGGTCGCTCGAGCGATCGCCTAGAAT
TACTGCTCGTTCTTCAGCACGCGCTCCACGAAGCTCTTGATGTACTTACCCATTTCATCTGGAGCGTCCT
CCTGGCTGAAGTGGAGGCCCTTCACCTTCACGAACTCGGTGTTAGGGAACTTCTTAGCTCCCTCGACAAT
AGCGTTGGAAAAGAACCCAGGGTCGGACTCGATGAACATCTTAGGCAGATCGTCGCTGGCCCGAAGGTAG
GCGTTGTAGTTGCGGACAATCTGGACGACGTCGGGCTTGCCTCCCTTAACGAGAGGGATCTCGCGAGGCC
AGGAGAGGGTAGGCCGTCTAACCTCGCCCTTCTCCTTGAATGGCTCCAGGTAGGCAGCGAACTCCTCAGG
CTCCAGTTTCCGCATGATCTTGCTTGGGAGCATGGTCTCGACGA
