[The description below was written by a language model from this plasmid's Addgene catalogue record.]
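Description:
psiCHECK-2-Mapk12-3'UTR is a dual-luciferase reporter plasmid built on the psiCHECK-2 backbone (6273 bp without insert), carrying a 555 bp fragment corresponding to the 3' untranslated region of mouse Mapk12. The insert was placed between XhoI and NotI sites, both of which remain intact, so the fragment can be excised or exchanged. The plasmid is maintained in E. coli as a high-copy construct under ampicillin selection. No feature table accompanies the record, so individual promoters, polyadenylation signals and the replication origin are not itemised there.

In the standard psiCHECK-2 design, the XhoI–NotI cloning region lies immediately downstream of the Renilla luciferase coding sequence, so the cloned UTR becomes part of the Renilla transcript. Any factor that acts on that UTR to destabilise the message or repress its translation, such as a microRNA or an RNA-binding protein, lowers Renilla signal. A separate firefly luciferase cassette on the same plasmid is expressed independently and serves as an internal control, allowing Renilla activity to be normalised for transfection efficiency and cell number without co-transfecting a second plasmid.

The stated purpose is simply a luciferase reporter containing the Mapk12 3'UTR. The associated publication concerns miR-200 and its suppression of components of the Zeb2 and Snail1 repressor complexes during the mesenchymal-to-epithelial transition, which suggests the construct was used in transfected mammalian cells to test whether Mapk12 is regulated by miR-200 through its 3'UTR. The record does not state whether predicted target sites in the fragment are wild type or mutated.
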