Addgene plasmid #61783: psiCHECK-2-Mapk12-3'UTR
Purpose: Luciferase reporter containing the 3'UTR of mouse Mapk12
Depositing lab: Judy Lieberman. Depositing organization: Boston Children's Hospital. Publication: miR-200 promotes the mesenchymal to epithelial transition by suppressing multiple members of the Zeb2 and Snail1 transcriptional repressor complexes. Perdigao-Henriques R, Petrocca F, Altschuler G, Thomas MP, Le MT, Tan SM, Hide W, Lieberman J. Oncogene. 2015 Mar 23. doi: 10.1038/onc.2015.69. PubMed 25798844.
Backbone
  Vector backbone: psiCHECK-2
  Backbone size w/o insert (bp): 6273
  Vector type: Luciferase
Growth in bacteria
  Bacterial resistance: Ampicillin, 100 μg/mL
  Growth temperature: 37°C
  Growth strain: DH5alpha
  Copy number: High Copy
Gene/Insert
  Gene/Insert name: mouse Mapk12 3'UTR
  Species: M. musculus (mouse)
  Insert size (bp): 555
  Cloning method: Restriction Enzyme; 5′ cloning site XhoI (not destroyed); 3′ cloning site NotI (not destroyed)
  Sequencing primers: 5′ 5'-GTCCGCAACTACAACGCCTACCTT-3'
Terms and licenses: Academic/Nonprofit Terms; Industry Terms: Not Available to Industry
How to cite: psiCHECK-2-Mapk12-3'UTR was a gift from Judy Lieberman (Addgene plasmid # 61783 ; http://n2t.net/addgene:61783 ; RRID:Addgene_61783)
